>Addgene plasmid #100130 | pGL4 Cluster Promoter Delta 1.2 | addgene full sequence | sequence record 193337 | Addgene NGS Result
CGAAACAAAACAAACTAGCAAAATAGGCTGTCCCCAGTGCAAGTGCAGGTGCCAGAACATTTCTCTGGCC
TAACTGGCCGGTACCGAGCTCGGATCCACTAGTAACGGCCGCCAGTGTGCTGGAATTCGCCCTTCTCACC
CCCTTCTTTTGCTCGAGCCCAAGACAAGGTGTTAACGGTCTTCAAGTGCAAGGGTTAGGTTTGGTGGGAG
CATAGGCTAAGCACCACCCTCATTTTACAGGGGCTTCTAGGGTGCCAGATCTGCGGGGGTCGATTGGGAA
GAACTAGAAGCTAAAAAGGAGAAGGGCGGATTAACGTTTTATTTTAATCTGGTTTTGAGCTGCCGTTGCC
GTCTGGGGCGGCCGGGCGGGGCGGAGCTGGGACTGCCAAGGGCAGCCAAAGCAGCAGGGAGGGAGGGGGC
GCTCCGGTGCTCAGGATGCTGGGGAAGAAGGAAGAGGCCACCCCAACGCTGACAGCTTGGAGGACCTAGC
CCCTGCCCCCCGGTCCCTTCTGAATGCTCCGGGTGGTGTCAGACCAAAGGACGGTTGAGAAGGATCTAAT
CCGCGTCCGCGCCCCAGCCCCGGCTGGCCCCGCCCCCTCCCGAGGGAGCCACTGTGTCCGGGCAGCCCGC
GCCCCCTGTTCTTCCGGTCCTCGGGCCCAGGTACCTGAGCTCGCTAGCCTCGAGGATATCAAGATCTGGC
CTCGGCGGCCAAGCTTAGACACTAGAGGGTATATAATGGAAGCTCGACTTCCAGCTTGGCAATCCGGTAC
TGTTGGTAAAGCCACCATGGAAGATGCCAAAAACATTAAGAAGGGCCCAGCGCCATTCTACCCACTCGAA
GACGGGACCGCCGGCGAGCAGCTGCACAAAGCCATGAAGCGCTACGCCCTGGTGCCCGGCACCATCGCCT
TTACCGACGCACATATCGAGGTGGACATTACCTACGCCGAGTACTTCGAGATGAGCGTTCGGCTGGCAGA
AGCTATGAAGCGCTATGGGCTGAATACAAACCATCGGATCGTGGTGTGCAGCGAGAATAGCTTGCAGTTC
TTCATGCCCGTGTTGGGTGCCCTGTTCATCGGTGTGGCTGTGGCCCCAGCTAACGACATCTACAACGAGC
GCGAGCTGCTGAACAGCATGGGCATCAGCCAGCCCACCGTCGTATTCGTGAGCAAGAAAGGGCTGCAAAA
GATCCTCAACGTGCAAAAGAAGCTACCGATCATACAAAAGATCATCATCATGGATAGCAAGACCGACTAC
CAGGGCTTCCAAAGCATGTACACCTTCGTGACTTCCCATTTGCCACCCGGCTTCAACGAGTACGACTTCG
TGCCCGAGAGCTTCGACCGGGACAAAACCATCGCCCTGATCATGAACAGTAGTGGCAGTACCGGATTGCC
CAAGGGCGTAGCCCTACCGCACCGCACCGCTTGTGTCCGATTCAGTCATGCCCGCGACCCCATCTTCGGC
AACCAGATCATCCCCGACACCGCTATCCTCAGCGTGGTGCCATTTCACCACGGCTTCGGCATGTTCACCA
CGCTGGGCTACTTGATCTGCGGCTTTCGGGTCGTGCTCATGTACCGCTTCGAGGAGGAGCTATTCTTGCG
CAGCTTGCAAGACTATAAGATTCAATCTGCCCTGCTGGTGCCCACACTATTTAGCTTCTTCGCTAAGAGC
ACTCTCATCGACAAGTACGACCTAAGCAACTTGCACGAGATCGCCAGCGGCGGGGCGCCGCTCAGCAAGG
AGGTAGGTGAGGCCGTGGCCAAACGCTTCCACCTACCAGGCATCCGCCAGGGCTACGGCCTGACAGAAAC
AACCAGCGCCATTCTGATCACCCCCGAAGGGGACGACAAGCCTGGCGCAGTAGGCAAGGTGGTGCCCTTC
TTCGAGGCTAAGGTGGTGGACTTGGACACCGGTAAGACACTGGGTGTGAACCAGCGCGGCGAGCTGTGCG
TCCGTGGCCCCATGATCATGAGCGGCTACGTTAACAACCCCGAGGCTACAAACGCTCTCATCGACAAGGA
CGGCTGGCTGCACAGCGGCGACATCGCCTACTGGGACGAGGACGAGCACTTCTTCATCGTGGACCGGCTG
AAGAGCCTGATCAAATACAAGGGCTACCAGGTAGCCCCAGCCGAACTGGAGAGCATCCTGCTGCAACACC
CCAACATCTTCGACGCCGGGGTCGCCGGCCTGCCCGACGACGATGCCGGCGAGCTGCCCGCCGCAGTCGT
CGTGCTGGAACACGGTAAAACCATGACCGAGAAGGAGATCGTGGACTATGTGGCCAGCCAGGTTACAACC
GCCAAGAAGCTGCGCGGTGGTGTTGTGTTCGTGGACGAGGTGCCTAAAGGACTGACCGGCAAGTTGGACG
CCCGCAAGATCCGCGAGATTCTCATTAAGGCCAAGAAGGGCGGCAAGATCGCCGTGTAATAATTCTAGAG
TCGGGGCGGCCGGCCGCTTCGAGCAGACATGATAAGATACATTGATGAGTTTGGACAAACCACAACTAGA
ATGCAGTGAAAAAAATGCTTTATTTGTGAAATTTGTGATGCTATTGCTTTATTTGTAACCATTATAAGCT
GCAATAAACAAGTTAACAACAACAATTGCATTCATTTTATGTTTCAGGTTCAGGGGGAGGTGTGGGAGGT
TTTTTAAAGCAAGTAAAACCTCTACAAATGTGGTAAAATCGATAAGGATCCGTCGACCGATGCCCTTGAG
AGCCTTCAACCCAGTCAGCTCCTTCCGGTGGGCGCGGGGCATGACTATCGTCGCCGCACTTATGACTGTC
TTCTTTATCATGCAACTCGTAGGACAGGTGCCGGCAGCGCTCTTCCGCTTCCTCGCTCACTGACTCGCTG
CGCTCGGTCGTTCGGCTGCGGCGAGCGGTATCAGCTCACTCAAAGGCGGTAATACGGTTATCCACAGAAT
CAGGGGATAACGCAGGAAAGAACATGTGAGCAAAAGGCCAGCAAAAGGCCAGGAACCGTAAAAAGGCCGC
GTTGCTGGCGTTTTTCCATAGGCTCCGCCCCCCTGACGAGCATCACAAAAATCGACGCTCAAGTCAGAGG
TGGCGAAACCCGACAGGACTATAAAGATACCAGGCGTTTCCCCCTGGAAGCTCCCTCGTGCGCTCTCCTG
TTCCGACCCTGCCGCTTACCGGATACCTGTCCGCCTTTCTCCCTTCGGGAAGCGTGGCGCTTTCTCATAG
CTCACGCTGTAGGTATCTCAGTTCGGTGTAGGTCGTTCGCTCCAAGCTGGGCTGTGTGCACGAACCCCCC
GTTCAGCCCGACCGCTGCGCCTTATCCGGTAACTATCGTCTTGAGTCCAACCCGGTAAGACACGACTTAT
CGCCACTGGCAGCAGCCACTGGTAACAGGATTAGCAGAGCGAGGTATGTAGGCGGTGCTACAGAGTTCTT
GAAGTGGTGGCCTAACTACGGCTACACTAGAAGAACAGTATTTGGTATCTGCGCTCTGCTGAAGCCAGTT
ACCTTCGGAAAAAGAGTTGGTAGCTCTTGATCCGGCAAACAAACCACCGCTGGTAGCGGTGGTTTTTTTG
TTTGCAAGCAGCAGATTACGCGCAGAAAAAAAGGATCTCAAGAAGATCCTTTGATCTTTTCTACGGGGTC
TGACGCTCAGTGGAACGAAAACTCACGTTAAGGGATTTTGGTCATGAGATTATCAAAAAGGATCTTCACC
TAGATCCTTTTAAATTAAAAATGAAGTTTTAAATCAATCTAAAGTATATATGAGTAAACTTGGTCTGACA
GCGGCCGCAAATGCTAAACCACTGCAGTGGTTACCAGTGCTTGATCAGTGAGGCACCGATCTCAGCGATC
TGCCTATTTCGTTCGTCCATAGTGGCCTGACTCCCCGTCGTGTAGATCACTACGATTCGTGAGGGCTTAC
CATCAGGCCCCAGCGCAGCAATGATGCCGCGAGAGCCGCGTTCACCGGCCCCCGATTTGTCAGCAATGAA
CCAGCCAGCAGGGAGGGCCGAGCGAAGAAGTGGTCCTGCTACTTTGTCCGCCTCCATCCAGTCTATGAGC
TGCTGTCGTGATGCTAGAGTAAGAAGTTCGCCAGTGAGTAGTTTCCGAAGAGTTGTGGCCATTGCTACTG
GCATCGTGGTATCACGCTCGTCGTTCGGTATGGCTTCGTTCAACTCTGGTTCCCAGCGGTCAAGCCGGGT
CACATGATCACCCATATTATGAAGAAATGCAGTCAGCTCCTTAGGGCCTCCGATCGTTGTCAGAAGTAAG
TTGGCCGCGGTGTTGTCGCTCATGGTAATGGCAGCACTACACAATTCTCTTACCGTCATGCCATCCGTAA
GATGCTTTTCCGTGACCGGCGAGTACTCAACCAAGTCGTTTTGTGAGTAGTGTATACGGCGACCAAGCTG
CTCTTGCCCGGCGTCTATACGGGACAACACCGCGCCACATAGCAGTACTTTGAAAGTGCTCATCATCGGG
AATCGTTCTTCGGGGCGGAAAGACTCAAGGATCTTGCCGCTATTGAGATCCAGTTCGATATAGCCCACTC
TTGCACCCAGTTGATCTTCAGCATCTTTTACTTTCACCAGCGTTTCGGGGTGTGCAAAAACAGGCAAGCA
AAATGCCGCAAAGAAGGGAATGAGTGCGACACGAAAATGTTGGATGCTCATACTCGTCCTTTTTCAATAT
TATTGAAGCATTTATCAGGGTTACTAGTACGTCTCTCAAGGATAAGTAAGTAATATTAAGGTACGGGAGG
TATTGGACAGGCCGCAATAAAATATCTTTATTTTCATTACATCTGTGTGTTGGTTTTTTGTGTGAATCGA
TAGTACTAACATACGCTCTCCATCAAAACAAAA
Features (pLannotate 1.2.2; 10 found; start..end, strand, type, name):
    723..754     +  promoter       minP: minimal TATA-box promoter with low basal activity
    787..2439    +  CDS            luciferase: firefly luciferase synthetic luc2 version of the luciferase gene
   2483..2604    -  polyA_signal   SV40 poly(A) signal: SV40 polyadenylation signal
   2627..2695    -  CDS            large T antigen (fragment): large T antigen from SV40 (simian virus 40)
   2711..2843    +  CDS            TcR (fragment): tetracycline efflux protein; tet; confers resistance to tetracycline
   3023..3611    -  rep_origin     ori: high-copy-number ColE1/pMB1/pBR322/pUC origin of replication
   3811..4671    -  CDS            AmpR: β-lactamase confers resistance to ampicillin, carbenicillin, and related antibiotics
   4672..4713    -  promoter       AmpR promoter (fragment): bla
   4776..4824    +  polyA_signal   poly(A) signal: synthetic polyadenylation signal
   4838..66      +  misc_feature   pause site (across the origin): RNA polymerase II transcriptional pause signal from the human α2 globin gene
