[The description below was written by a language model from this plasmid's Addgene catalogue record and pLannotate feature annotations shown in this document.]
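Description:
pGL4 Cluster Promoter Delta 1.2 is a firefly luciferase reporter plasmid built on the Promega pGL4 backbone and used to measure promoter activity in transfected mammalian cells. It is a 4,863 bp high-copy plasmid maintained in E. coli through a ColE1/pUC-type origin and selected with ampicillin via the β-lactamase (AmpR) gene. The short large T antigen and tetracycline-resistance matches in the annotation are fragments of backbone sequence, not functional genes.

The insert is a 541 bp human genomic fragment from the promoter region of the miR-183-96-182 microRNA cluster, cloned into a KpnI site that is preserved on both sides. Because the same enzyme flanks both ends, the cloning was not directional, and the record does not state the orientation of the insert. The feature table does not annotate the fragment itself, but it would fall in the unannotated stretch upstream of the reporter cassette. That cassette consists of a minimal TATA-box promoter (minP) with low basal activity, the synthetic luc2 firefly luciferase coding sequence and an SV40 polyadenylation signal. A synthetic poly(A) signal and an RNA polymerase II transcriptional pause site lie upstream of the cloning region, where they limit read-through transcription from the backbone so that the luciferase signal reflects the activity of the cloned fragment.

As the "Delta" name suggests, this appears to be one member of a promoter deletion series. According to the record, this 0.5 kb fragment partially loses promoter activity in melanoma cells, which makes it useful for mapping the regulatory regions needed for cluster transcription. The associated work concerns regulation of the cluster by KLF4.
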