Addgene plasmid #100130: pGL4 Cluster Promoter Delta 1.2
Purpose: It contains 0.5 Kb of the miR-183-96-182 cluster promoter. This fragment partially loses promoter activity in melanoma cells.
Depositing lab: Eva Hernando. Depositing organization: NYU Grossman School of Medicine. Publication: Kruppel-like factor 4 (KLF4) regulates the miR-183~96~182 cluster under physiologic and pathologic conditions. Segura MF, Jubierre L, Li S, Soriano A, Koetz L, Gaziel-Sovran A, Masanas M, Kleffman K, Dankert JF, Walsh MJ, Hernando E. Oncotarget. 2017 Apr 18;8(16):26298-26311. doi: 10.18632/oncotarget.15459. PubMed 28412746.
Backbone
  Vector backbone: pGL4
  Backbone manufacturer: Promega
  Backbone size w/o insert (bp): 4322
  Total vector size (bp): 4863
  Vector type: Luciferase
Growth in bacteria
  Bacterial resistance: Ampicillin, 100 μg/mL
  Growth temperature: 37°C
  Growth strain: DH5alpha
  Copy number: High Copy
Gene/Insert
  Gene/Insert name: miR-183-96-82 Cluster promoter 0.5 Kb Fragment (alt name: miR-182 cluster promoter)
  Species: H. sapiens (human)
  Insert size (bp): 541
  Entrez Gene: MIR182 (a.k.a. MIRN182, miRNA182, mir-182)
  Cloning method: Restriction Enzyme; 5′ cloning site KpnI (not destroyed); 3′ cloning site KpnI (not destroyed)
  Sequencing primers: 5′ TAGCAAAATAGGCTGTCCCC
Terms and licenses: Academic/Nonprofit Terms; Industry Terms: Not Available to Industry
How to cite: pGL4 Cluster Promoter Delta 1.2 was a gift from Eva Hernando (Addgene plasmid # 100130 ; http://n2t.net/addgene:100130 ; RRID:Addgene_100130)
